>Addgene plasmid #86160 | p35S::Cf-4-YFPc | addgene full sequence | sequence record 169540 | Addgene NGS Result
GAGCTGAATGAAGCCATACCAAACGACGAGCGTGACACCACGATGCCTGTAGCAATGGCAACAACGTTGC
GCAAACTATTAACTGGCGAACTACTTACTCTAGCTTCCCGGCAACAATTAATAGACTGGATGGAGGCGGA
TAAAGTTGCAGGACCACTTCTGCGCTCGGCCCTTCCGGCTGGCTGGTTTATTGCTGATAAATCTGGAGCC
GGTGAGCGTGGGTCTCGCGGTATCATTGCAGCACTGGGGCCAGATGGTAAGCCCTCCCGTATCGTAGTTA
TCTACACGACGGGGAGTCAGGCAACTATGGATGAACGAAATAGACAGATCGCTGAGATAGGTGCCTCACT
GATTAAGCATTGGTAACTGTCAGACCAAGTTTACTCATATATACTTTAGATTGATTTAAAACTTCATTTT
TAATTTAAAAGGATCTAGGTGAAGATCCTTTTTGATAATCTCATGACCAAAATCCCTTAACGTGAGTTTT
CGTTCCACTGAGCGTCAGACCCCGTAGAAAAGATCAAAGGATCTTCTTGAGATCCTTTTTTTCTGCGCGT
AATCTGCTGCTTGCAAACAAAAAAACCACCGCTACCAGCGGTGGTTTGTTTGCCGGATCAAGAGCTACCA
ACTCTTTTTCCGAAGGTAACTGGCTTCAGCAGAGCGCAGATACCAAATACTGTTCTTCTAGTGTAGCCGT
AGTTAGGCCACCACTTCAAGAACTCTGTAGCACCGCCTACATACCTCGCTCTGCTAATCCTGTTACCAGT
GGCTGCTGCCAGTGGCGATAAGTCGTGTCTTACCGGGTTGGACTCAAGACGATAGTTACCGGATAAGGCG
CAGCGGTCGGGCTGAACGGGGGGTTCGTGCACACAGCCCAGCTTGGAGCGAACGACCTACACCGAACTGA
GATACCTACAGCGTGAGCTATGAGAAAGCGCCACGCTTCCCGAAGGGAGAAAGGCGGACAGGTATCCGGT
AAGCGGCAGGGTCGGAACAGGAGAGCGCACGAGGGAGCTTCCAGGGGGAAACGCCTGGTATCTTTATAGT
CCTGTCGGGTTTCGCCACCTCTGACTTGAGCGTCGATTTTTGTGATGCTCGTCAGGGGGGCGGAGCCTAT
GGAAAAACGCCAGCAACGCGGCCTTTTTACGGTTCCTGGCCTTTTGCTGGCCTTTTGCTCACATGGACTC
TAGCTAGAGGATCACAGGCAGCAACGCTCTGTCATCGTTACAATCAACATGCTACCCTCCGCGAGATCAT
CCGTGTTTCAAACCCGGCAGCTTAGTTGCCGTTCTTCCGAATAGCATCGGTAACATGAGCAAAGTCTGCC
GCCTTACAACGGCTCTCCCGCTGACGCCGTCCCGGACTGATGGGCTGCCTGTATCGAGTGGTGATTTTGT
GCCGAGCTGCCGGTCGGGGAGCTGTTGGCTGGCTGGTGGCAGGATATATTGTGGTGTAAACAAATTGACG
CTTAGACAACTTAATAACACATTGCGGACGTTTTTAATGATCGAATACTAACGTCTCTACCAGATATCAG
CTTGCATGCCGGTCGATCTAGTAACATAGATGACACCGCGCGCGATAATTTATCCTAGTTTGCGCGCTAT
ATTTTGTTTTCTATCGCGTATTAAATGTATAATTGCGGGACTCTAATCATAAAAACCCATCTCATAAATA
ACGTCATGCATTACATGTTAATTATTACATGCTTAACGTAATTCAACAGAAATTATATGATAATCATCGC
AAGACCGGCAACAGGATTCAATCTTAAGAAACTTTATTGCCAAATGTTTGAACGATCTGCTTGACTCTAG
GGGTCATCAGATTTCGGTGACGGGCAGGACCGGACGGGGCGGCACCGGCAGGCTGAAGTCCAGCTGCCAG
AAACCCACGTCATGCCAGTTCCCGTGCTTGAAGCCGGCCGCCCGCAGCATGCCGCGGGGGGCATATCCGA
GCGCCTCGTGCATGCGCACGCTCGGGTCGTTGGGCAGCCCGATGACAGCGACCACGCTCTTGAAGCCCTG
TGCCTCCAGGGACTTCAGCAGGTGGGTGTAGAGCGTGGAGCCCAGTCCCGTCCGCTGGTGGCGGGGGGAG
ACGTACACGGTCGACTCGGCCGTCCAGTCGTAGGCGTTGCGTGCCTTCCAGGGACCCGCGTAGGCGATGC
CGGCGACCTCGCCGTCCACCTCGGCGACGAGCCAGGGATAGCGCTCCCGCAGACGGACGAGGTCGTCCGT
CCACTCCTGCGGTTCCTGCGGCTCGGTACGGAAGTTGACCGTGCTTGTCTCGATGTAGTGGTTGACGATG
GTGCAGACCGCCGGCATGTCCGCCTCGGTGGCACGGCGGATGTCGGCCGGGCGTCGTTCTGGGCTCATGG
TAGATCCCCTCGATCGAGTTGAGAGTGAATATGAGACTCTAATTGGATACCGAGGGGAATTTATGGAACG
TCAGTGGAGCATTTTTGACAAGAAATATTTGCTAGCTGATAGTGACCTTAGGCGACTTTTGAACGCGCAA
TAATGGTTTCTGACGTATGTGCTTAGCTCATTAAACTCCAGAAACCCGCGGCTCAGTGGCTCCTTCAACG
TTGCGGTTCTGTCAGTTCCAAACGTAAAACGGCTTGTCCCGCGTCATCGGCGGGGGTCATAACGTGACTC
CCTTAATTCTCCGCTCATGATCAGATTGTCGTTTCCCGCCTTCGGTTTGGGCGCGCCCGGTTCAGAAGAC
CAGAGGGCTATTGAGACTTTTCAACAAAGGGTAATATCGGGAAACCTCCTCGGATTCCATTGCCCAGCTA
TCTGTCACTTCATCGAAAGGACAGTAGAAAAGGAAGATGGCTTCTACAAATGCCATCATTGCGATAAAGG
AAAGGCTATCGTTCAAGATGCCTCTACCGACAGTGGTCCCAAAGATGGACCCCCACCCACGAGGAACATC
GTGGAAAAAGAAGACGTTCCAACCACGTCTTCAAAGCAAGTGGATTGATGTGATACATGGTGGAGCACGA
CACTCTCGTCTACTCCAAGAATATCAAAGATACAGTCTCAGAAGACCAGAGGGCTATTGAGACTTTTCAA
CAAAGGGTAATATCGGGAAACCTCCTCGGATTCCATTGCCCAGCTATCTGTCACTTCATCGAAAGGACAG
TAGAAAAGGAAGATGGCTTCTACAAATGCCATCATTGCGATAAAGGAAAGGCTATCGTTCAAGATGCCTC
TACCGACAGTGGTCCCAAAGATGGACCCCCACCCACGAGGAACATCGTGGAAAAAGAAGACGTTCCAACC
ACGTCTTCAAAGCAAGTGGATTGATGTGATATCTCCACTGACGTAAGGGATGACGCACAATCCCACTATC
CTTCGCAAGACCCTTCCTCTATATAAGGAAGTTCATTTCATTTGGAGAGGACCTCGAGGTCGACGGTATC
GATAAGCTTCCCATCAACAAGTTTGTACAAAAAAGCAGGCTTTATGGGTTGTGTAAAACTTGTGTTTTTC
ATGCTATATGTCTTTCTCTTTCAACTTGTTTCCTCGTCATCCTTACCTCATTTGTGCCCCGAAGATCAAG
CTCTTGCTCTTCTAGAATTCAAGAACATGTTTACCGTTAATCCTAATGCTTCTGATTATTGTTACGACAG
AAGAACTCTTTCTTGGAACAAAAGCACAAGTTGCTGCTCATGGGATGGCGTTCATTGTGACGAAACGACA
GGACAAGTGATTGAGCTTGACCTCCGTTGCATCCAACTTCAAGGCAAGTTTCATTCCAATAGTAGCCTCT
TTCAACTCTCCAATCTCAAAAGGCTTGATTTGTCTTATAATGATTTCACTGGATCGCCCATTTCACCTAA
ATTTGGTGAGTTTTCAGATTTGACGCATCTCGATTTGTCGCATTCAAGTTTTAGGGGTGTAATCCCTTCT
GAAATCTCTCATCTTTCTAAACTATACGTTCTTCGTATTAGTCTAAATGAGCTTACTTTTGGTCCTCACA
ATTTTGAATTGCTTCTTAAGAACTTGACCCAATTAAAAGTGCTCGACCTTGAATCTATCAACATCTCTTC
CACTATTCCTTTGAATTTCTCTTCTCATTTAACAAATCTATGGCTTCCATACACAGAGTTACGTGGGATA
TTGCCCGAAAGAGTTTTCCACCTTTCCGACTTAGAATTTCTCGATTTATCAAGCAATCCCCAGCTCACGG
TTAGGTTTCCCACAACCAAATGGAATAGCAGTGCATCACTCATGAAGTTATATCTCTATAATGTGAATAT
TGATGATAGGATACCTGAATCATTTAGCCATCTAACTTCACTTCATAAGTTGTACATGAGTCGTTCTAAT
CTGTCAGGGCCTATTCCTAAACCTCTATGGAATCTCACCAACATAGTGTTTTTGGACCTTAATAATAACC
ATCTTGAAGGACCAATTCCATCCAACGTAAGCGGACTACGTAACCTACAAATACTTTGGTTGTCATCAAA
CAACTTAAATGGGAGTATACCATCCTGGATATTCTCCCTTCCATCACTGATAGGGTTAGACTTGAGCAAT
AACACTTTCAGTGGAAAAATTCAAGAGTTCAAGTCCAAAACATTAAGTACCGTTACTCTAAAACAAAATA
AGCTAAAAGGTCCTATTCCGAATTCACTCCTAAACCAGAAGAACCTACAATTCCTTCTCCTTTCACACAA
TAATATCAGTGGACATATTTCTTCAGCTATCTGCAATCTGAAAACATTGATATTGTTAGACTTGGGAAGT
AATAATTTGGAGGGAACAATCCCGCAATGCGTGGTTGAGAGGAACGAATACCTTTCGCATTTGGATTTGA
GCAACAACAGACTTAGTGGGACAATCAATACAACTTTTAGTGTTGGAAACATTTTAAGGGTCATTAGCTT
GCACGGGAATAAGCTAACGGGGAAAGTCCCACGATCTATGATCAATTGCAAGTATTTGACACTACTTGAT
CTAGGTAACAATATGTTGAATGACACATTTCCAAACTGGTTGGGATACCTATTTCAATTGAAGATTTTAA
GCTTGAGATCAAATAAGTTGCATGGTCCCATCAAATCTTCAGGGAATACAAACTTGTTTATGGGTCTTCA
AATTCTTGATCTATCATCTAATGGATTTAGTGGGAATTTACCCGAAAGAATTTTGGGGAATTTGCAAACC
ATGAAGGAAATTGATGAGAGTACAGGATTCCCAGAGTATATTTCTGATCCATATGATATTTATTACAATT
ATTTGACGACAATTTCTACAAAGGGACAAGATTATGATTCTGTTCGAATTTTGGATTCTAACATGATTAT
CAATCTCTCAAAGAACAGATTTGAAGGTCATATTCCAAGCATTATTGGAGATCTTGTTGGACTTCGTACG
TTGAACTTGTCTCACAATGTCTTGGAAGGTCATATACCGGCATCATTTCAAAATTTATCAGTACTCGAAT
CTTTGGATCTCTCATCTAATAAAATCAGCGGAGAAATTCCGCAGCAGCTTGCATCCCTCACATTCCTTGA
AGTCTTAAATCTCTCTCACAATCATCTTGTTGGATGCATCCCCAAAGGAAAACAATTTGATTCGTTCGGG
AACACTTCGTACCAAGGGAATGATGGGTTACGCGGATTTCCACTCTCAAAACTTTGTGGTGGTGAAGATC
AAGTGACAACTCCAGCTGAGCTAGATCAAGAAGAGGAGGAAGAAGATTCACCAATGATCAGTTGGCAGGG
GGTTCTCGTGGGTTACGGTTGTGGACTTGTTATTGGACTGTCCGTAATATACATAATGTGGTCAACTCAA
TATCCAGCATGGTTTTCGAGGATGGATTTAAAGTTGGAACACATAATTACTACGAAAATGAAAAAGCACA
AGAAAAGATATAACCCAGCTTTCTTGTACAAAGTGGTTGATGGGATGGACAAGCAGAAGAACGGCATCAA
GGCCAACTTCAAGATCCGCCACAACATCGAGGACGGCGGCGTGCAGCTCGCCGACCACTACCAGCAGAAC
ACCCCCATCGGCGACGGCCCCGTGCTGCTGCCCGACAACCACTACCTGAGCTACCAGTCCGCCCTGAGCA
AAGACCCCAACGAGAAGCGCGATCACATGGTCCTGCTGGAGTTCGTGACCGCCGCCGGGATCACTCTCGG
CATGGACGAGCTGTACAAGTAATCTAGAGTCCGCAAAAATCACCAGTCTCTCTCTACAAATCTATCTCTC
TCTATTTTTCTCCAGAATAATGTGTGAGTAGTTCCCAGATAAGGGAATTAGGGTTCTTATAGGGTTTCGC
TCATGTGTTGAGCATATAAGAAACCCTTAGTATGTATTTGTATTTGTAAAATACTTCTATCAATAAAATT
TCTAATTCCTAAAACCAAAATCCAGTGACCGGGCGGCCGCCACCGCGGTGGAGGGGGATCAGATTGTCGT
TTCCCGCCTTCAGTTTAAACTATCAGTGTTTGACAGGATATATTGGCGGGTAAACCTAAGAGAAAAGAGC
GTTTATTAGAATAATCGGATATTTAAAAGGGCGTGAAAAGGTTTATCCGTTCGTCCATTTGTATGTGTAC
ATCACCGACGAGCAAGGCAAGACCGAGCGCCTTTCCGACGCTCACCGGGCTGGTTGCCCTCGCCGCTGGG
CTGGCGGCCGTCTATGGCCCTGCAAACGCGCCAGAAACGCCGTCGAAGCCGTGTGCGAGACACCGGCCGC
CGGCGTTGTGGATACCTCGCGGAAAACTTGGCCCTCACTGACAGATGAGGGGCGGACGTTGACACTTGAG
GGGCCGACTCACCCGGCGCGGCGTTGACAGATGAGGGGCAGGCTCGATTTCGGCCGGCGACGTGGAGCTG
GCCAGCCTCGCAAATCGGCGAAAACGCCTGATTTTACGCGAGTTTCCCACAGATGATGTGGACAAGCCTG
GGGATAAGTGCCCTGCGGTATTGACACTTGAGGGGCGCGACTACTGACAGATGAGGGGCGCGATCCTTGA
CACTTGAGGGGCAGAGTGCTGACAGATGAGGGGCGCACCTATTGACATTTGAGGGGCTGTCCACAGGCAG
AAAATCCAGCATTTGCAAGGGTTTCCGCCCGTTTTTCGGCCACCGCTAACCTGTCTTTTAACCTGCTTTT
AAACCAATATTTATAAACCTTGTTTTTAACCAGGGCTGCGCCCTGTGCGCGTGACCGCGCACGCCGAAGG
GGGGTGCCCCCCCTTCTCGAACCCTCCCGGCCCGCTAACGCGGGCCTCCCATCCCCCCAGGGGCTGCGCC
CCTCGGCCGCGAACGGCCTCACCCCAAAAATGGCAGCGCTGGCAGTCCTTGCCATTGCCGGGATCGGGGC
AGTAACGGGATGGGCGATCAGCCCGAAAGCTACCCCTATTTGTTTATTTTTCTAAATACATTCAAATATG
TATCCGCTCATGAGACAATAACCCTGATAAATGCTTCAATAATATTGAAAAAGGAAGAGTATGAGTATTC
AACATTTCCGTGTCGCCCTTATTCCCTTTTTTGCGGCATTTTGCCTTCCTGTTTTTGCTCACCCAGAAAC
GCTGGTGAAAGTAAAAGATGCTGAAGATCAGTTGGGTGCACGAGTGGGTTACATCGAACTGGATCTCAAC
AGCGGTAAGATCCTTGAGAGTTTTCGCCCCGAAGAACGTTTTCCAATGATGAGCACTTTTAAAGTTCTGC
TATGTGGCGCGGTATTATCCCGTATTGACGCCGGGCAAGAGCAACTCGGTCGCCGCATACACTATTCTCA
GAATGACTTGGTTGAGTACTCACCAGTCACAGAAAAGCATCTTACGGATGGCATGACAGTAAGAGAATTA
TGCAGTGCTGCCATAACCATGAGTGATAACACTGCGGCCAACTTACTTCTGACAACGATCGGAGGACCGA
AGGAGCTAACCGCTTTTTTGCACAACATGGGGGATCATGTAACTCGCCTTGATCGTTGGGAACCG
Features (pLannotate 1.2.2; 18 found; start..end, strand, type, name):
    537..1125    +  rep_origin     ori: high-copy-number ColE1/pMB1/pBR322/pUC origin of replication
   1437..1461    +  misc_feature   LB T-DNA repeat: left border repeat from nopaline C58 T-DNA
   1555..1807    -  terminator     NOS terminator: nopaline synthase terminator and poly(A) signal
   1830..2378    -  CDS            bar: PAT_STRHY - Experimental evidence at protein level: Swiss-Prot protein existence level 1. Inactivates phosphinothricin (PPT) by transfer of an acetyl group from acetyl CoA. Can also acetylate demethylphosphinothricin but not PTT or glutamate. This enzyme is an effector of phosphinothricin tripeptide (PTT or bialaphos) resistance. From Streptomyces hygroscopicus. Introduced by genetic manipulation and expressed in glufosinate-tolerant maize by Dekalb Genetics.
   2420..2599    -  promoter       NOS promoter: nopaline synthase promoter
   2742..3412    +  promoter       CaMV 35S promoter (enhanced): cauliflower mosaic virus 35S promoter with a duplicated enhancer region
   3412..3439    -  misc_feature   MCS (fragment): pBluescript multiple cloning site
   3447..3471    +  protein_bind   attB1: mutant version of attB; recombination site for the Gateway® BP reaction BP Clonase™
   3474..5891    +  CDS            9DC1 (fragment): 9DC1_SOLPI - Also known as 9DC From Solanum pimpinellifolium (Currant tomato) (Lycopersicon pimpinellifolium).
   5893..5917    -  protein_bind   attB2: mutant version of attB; recombination site for the Gateway® BP reaction BP Clonase™
   5928..6179    +  CDS            VC155: C-terminal fragment of mVenus for use in bimolecular fluorescence complementation (BiFC) (Kodama and Hu, 2010)
   6237..6396    +  polyA_signal   CaMV poly(A) signal (fragment): cauliflower mosaic virus polyadenylation signal
   6403..6423    -  misc_feature   MCS (fragment): pBluescript multiple cloning site
   6471..6495    +  misc_feature   RB T-DNA repeat: right border repeat from nopaline C58 T-DNA
   6715..7246    +  rep_origin     oriV: incP origin of replication
   7310..7387    +  CDS            klaC (fragment): KLAC_ECOLX - Also known as telB. Protein predicted: Swiss-Prot protein existence level 4. Belongs to the kla operon, which is associated with cryptic tellurite resistance, and IncW plasmid fertility inhibition. From Escherichia coli.
   7389..7480    +  promoter       AmpR promoter: bla
   7481..366     +  CDS            AmpR (across the origin): β-lactamase; bla; confers resistance to ampicillin, carbenicillin, and related antibiotics
