[The description below was written by a language model from this plasmid's Addgene catalogue record and pLannotate feature annotations shown in this document.]
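Description:
p35S::Cf-4-YFPc is a plant expression plasmid built on the Gateway-compatible binary backbone pAM-PAT-GWPro35S. It is about 8 kb in size and is maintained in E. coli as a high-copy plasmid through a ColE1/pUC-type origin with ampicillin selection (AmpR, β-lactamase). An incP oriV is also annotated, the broad-host-range origin usually present in binary vectors to allow replication in Agrobacterium. Nopaline-type left and right T-DNA border repeats flank the region intended for transfer into plant cells. Inside the borders, near the left border, is a plant selection cassette in which the NOS promoter drives the bar gene with a NOS terminator. The bar gene encodes phosphinothricin acetyltransferase, which confers tolerance to glufosinate (phosphinothricin) herbicide.

The payload is the Cf-4 coding sequence, inserted by Gateway recombination and therefore flanked by attB1 and attB2 sites. It is driven by an enhanced CaMV 35S promoter with a duplicated enhancer and terminated by a CaMV poly(A) signal. The automated annotation labels this open reading frame as a fragment of 9DC1, a protein from currant tomato. This presumably reflects sequence similarity to Cf-4 rather than a different insert. The record does not state the source species of Cf-4. Downstream of attB2 lies a C-terminal fluorescent protein fragment, annotated as VC155 of mVenus, which the record describes as a C-terminal YFPc tag on the insert.

This half-fluorophore is non-fluorescent on its own and regains fluorescence only when brought close to a partner carrying the complementary N-terminal fragment. The construct therefore serves split-YFP (bimolecular fluorescence complementation) assays. The associated publication examined association of the Cf-4 receptor-like protein with the BAK1/SERK3 receptor-like kinase in plant immunity.
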