Addgene plasmid #86160: p35S::Cf-4-YFPc
Purpose: Cf-4 slplit YFP
Depositing lab: Silke Robatzek. Depositing organization: Sainsbury Laboratory, Norwich. Publication: Avr4 promotes Cf-4 receptor-like protein association with the BAK1/SERK3 receptor-like kinase to initiate receptor endocytosis and plant immunity. Postma J, Liebrand TW, Bi G, Evrard A, Bye RR, Mbengue M, Kuhn H, Joosten MH, Robatzek S. New Phytol. 2016 Apr;210(2):627-42. doi: 10.1111/nph.13802. Epub 2016 Jan 14. PubMed 26765243.
Backbone
  Vector backbone: pAM-PAT-GWPro35S
  Vector type: Plant Expression
Growth in bacteria
  Bacterial resistance: Ampicillin, 100 μg/mL
  Growth temperature: 37°C
  Growth strain: DH5alpha
  Copy number: High Copy
Gene/Insert
  Gene/Insert name: Cf-4
  Promoter: 35S
  Tag / fusion protein: YFPc (C terminal on insert)
  Cloning method: Gateway Cloning
  Sequencing primers: 5′ 35S promoter
Terms and licenses: Academic/Nonprofit Terms; Industry Terms: Not Available to Industry
How to cite: p35S::Cf-4-YFPc was a gift from Silke Robatzek (Addgene plasmid # 86160 ; http://n2t.net/addgene:86160 ; RRID:Addgene_86160)
